Addgene plasmid #27349: LeGO-T
Depositing lab: Boris Fehse. Depositing organization: Universitaetsklinikum Hamburg-Eppendorf. Publication: A multicolor panel of novel lentiviral "gene ontology" (LeGO) vectors for functional gene analysis. Weber K, Bartsch U, Stocking C, Fehse B. Mol Ther. 2008 Apr . 16(4):698-706. 10.1038/mt.2008.6 PubMed 18362927.
Backbone
  Vector backbone: LeGO
  Backbone size w/o insert (bp): 6747
  Vector type: Mammalian Expression, Lentiviral
Growth in bacteria
  Bacterial resistance: Ampicillin, 100 μg/mL
  Growth temperature: 37°C
  Growth strain: Stbl3
  Growth instructions: Any (like TOP10, XL10-Gold or Stbl)
  Copy number: High Copy
Gene/Insert
  Gene/Insert name: U6 promoter, SFFV promoter, tdTomato
  Insert size (bp): 1431
  Cloning method: Restriction Enzyme; 5′ cloning site BamHI (not destroyed); 3′ cloning site EcoRI (not destroyed)
  Sequencing primers: 5′ GAGCTCACAACCCCTCACTC
Resource information
  A portion of this plasmid was derived from a plasmid made by: The tdTomato cDNA is from the Tsien lab (http://www.tsienlab.ucsd.edu). The lenti backbone is a derivative of pLentiLox3.7 developed at the MIT (http://web.mit.edu/jacks-lab/protocols/pll37.htm).
Terms and licenses: Academic/Nonprofit Terms; Industry Terms: Not Available to Industry
Depositor comments: HIV-1 derived third generation lentiviral vector for shRNAs. Compatibel to shRNAs cloned in pSUPER (XbaI/XhoI). Use second generation (like psPAX2) or third generation (like pMDLg/pRRE + pRSV-Rev) systems for packaging in addition to a VSV-G expressing plasmid (or another envelope protein). Please visit the LeGO-Vector home page for more information: http://www.LentiGO-Vectors.de
How to cite: LeGO-T was a gift from Boris Fehse (Addgene plasmid # 27349 ; http://n2t.net/addgene:27349 ; RRID:Addgene_27349)
