[The description below was written by a language model from this plasmid's Addgene catalogue record and pLannotate feature annotations shown in this document.]
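Description:
LeGO-T is an HIV-1-derived, third-generation lentiviral vector of about 8.2 kb. It belongs to the LeGO ("lentiviral gene ontology") series, whose backbone derives from pLentiLox3.7. It is designed to deliver short hairpin RNAs to mammalian cells while marking transduced cells with a red-orange fluorescent protein. In bacteria it is maintained as a high-copy plasmid through a ColE1/pUC-type origin and selected with ampicillin via the β-lactamase gene.

The viral genome is transcribed in packaging cells from a CMV enhancer/promoter fused to a truncated 5' LTR, which makes genomic RNA production Tat-independent. Downstream lie the Ψ packaging signal with a gag fragment, the Rev response element for nuclear export of the unspliced RNA, and the cPPT/CTS, which aids nuclear import of the reverse-transcribed genome. The payload has two parts. A mouse U6 RNA polymerase III promoter is followed by a short cloning site for shRNA inserts, and the depositor notes compatibility with hairpins transferred from pSUPER as XbaI/XhoI fragments. As supplied, the record lists no hairpin. The second part is an SFFV LTR promoter driving tdTomato, a tandem-dimer Discosoma-derived fluorescent protein. Two loxP sites in the same orientation flank the SFFV-tdTomato cassette, so Cre recombinase should be able to excise the marker. A WPRE follows to enhance transcript stability and expression, and then a truncated 3' LTR region, which the annotation tool labels as a second 5' LTR.

Particles are produced by co-transfection with second- or third-generation packaging plasmids plus an envelope plasmid such as VSV-G. The vector is used for knockdown-based functional gene analysis with fluorescence tracking or sorting, alongside other colour variants in the LeGO panel.
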