Features (pLannotate 1.2.2; 23 found; start..end, strand, type, name):
     31..83      -  misc_feature   bom (fragment): basis of mobility region from pBR322
    238..617     +  enhancer       CMV enhancer: human cytomegalovirus immediate early enhancer
    618..817     +  promoter       CMV promoter: human cytomegalovirus (CMV) immediate early promoter
    835..1015    +  LTR            5' LTR (truncated): truncated 5' long terminal repeat (LTR) from HIV-1
   1062..1187    +  misc_feature   HIV-1 Ψ: packaging signal of human immunodeficiency virus type 1
   1171..1509    +  CDS            HIV-1 gag (fragment): gag protein from human immunodeficiency virus 1; gag
   1686..1919    +  misc_feature   RRE: The Rev response element (RRE) of HIV-1 allows for Rev-dependent mRNA export from the nucleus to the cytoplasm.
   2296..2396    +  CDS            Rev (fragment): human immunodeficiency virus 1 (HIV-1) Rev protein; rev; enhances nuclear export of unspliced and incompletely spliced viral mRNAs
   2446..2563    +  misc_feature   cPPT/CTS: central polypurine tract and central termination sequence of HIV-1
   2622..2935    +  promoter       U6 promoter: RNA polymerase III promoter for mouse U6 snRNA (Das et al., 1988)
   2948..2975    -  misc_feature   MCS (fragment): pBluescript multiple cloning site
   3010..3043    +  protein_bind   loxP: Cre-mediated recombination occurs in the 8-bp core sequence (GCATACAT). Cre recombinase
   3110..3516    +  promoter       SFFV promoter: spleen focus-forming virus long terminal repeat (LTR) promoter
   3528..4955    +  CDS            tdTomato: tdTomato is a basic (constitutively fluorescent) orange fluorescent protein published in 2004, derived from Discosoma sp.. It is reported to be a somewhat slowly-maturing tandem dimer with low acid sensitivity.
   4978..5011    +  protein_bind   loxP: Cre-mediated recombination occurs in the 8-bp core sequence (GCATACAT). Cre recombinase
   5044..5067    +  misc_feature   MCS (fragment): pBluescript multiple cloning site
   5067..5655    +  misc_feature   WPRE: woodchuck hepatitis virus posttranscriptional regulatory element
   5656..5675    +  misc_feature   MCS (fragment): pBluescript multiple cloning site
   5677..6177    +  CDS            nef (fragment): NEF_HV1LA - Experimental evidence at protein level: Swiss-Prot protein existence level 1. Extracellular Nef protein targets CD4(+) T-lymphocytes for apoptosis by interacting with CXCR4 surface receptors. From Human immunodeficiency virus type 1 group M subtype B (isolate Lai) (HIV-1).
   6184..6364    +  LTR            5' LTR (truncated): truncated 5' long terminal repeat (LTR) from HIV-1
   6426..7014    -  rep_origin     ori: high-copy-number ColE1/pMB1/pBR322/pUC origin of replication
   7185..8045    -  CDS            AmpR: β-lactamase; bla; confers resistance to ampicillin, carbenicillin, and related antibiotics
   8046..8150    -  promoter       AmpR promoter: bla
>Addgene plasmid #27349 | LeGO-T | depositor full sequence | sequence record 12896 | Author sequence
GTCGACGGATCGGGAGATCTCCCGATCCCCTATGGTGCACTCTCAGTACAATCTGCTCTGATGCCGCATA
GTTAAGCCAGTATCTGCTCCCTGCTTGTGTGTTGGAGGTCGCTGAGTAGTGCGCGAGCAAAATTTAAGCT
ACAACAAGGCAAGGCTTGACCGACAATTGCATGAAGAATCTGCTTAGGGTTAGGCGTTTTGCGCTGCTTC
GCGATGTACGGGCCAGATATACGCGTTGACATTGATTATTGACTAGTTATTAATAGTAATCAATTACGGG
GTCATTAGTTCATAGCCCATATATGGAGTTCCGCGTTACATAACTTACGGTAAATGGCCCGCCTGGCTGA
CCGCCCAACGACCCCCGCCCATTGACGTCAATAATGACGTATGTTCCCATAGTAACGCCAATAGGGACTT
TCCATTGACGTCAATGGGTGGAGTATTTACGGTAAACTGCCCACTTGGCAGTACATCAAGTGTATCATAT
GCCAAGTACGCCCCCTATTGACGTCAATGACGGTAAATGGCCCGCCTGGCATTATGCCCAGTACATGACC
TTATGGGACTTTCCTACTTGGCAGTACATCTACGTATTAGTCATCGCTATTACCATGGTGATGCGGTTTT
GGCAGTACATCAATGGGCGTGGATAGCGGTTTGACTCACGGGGATTTCCAAGTCTCCACCCCATTGACGT
CAATGGGAGTTTGTTTTGGCACCAAAATCAACGGGACTTTCCAAAATGTCGTAACAACTCCGCCCCATTG
ACGCAAATGGGCGGTAGGCGTGTACGGTGGGAGGTCTATATAAGCAGCGCGTTTTGCCTGTACTGGGTCT
CTCTGGTTAGACCAGATCTGAGCCTGGGAGCTCTCTGGCTAACTAGGGAACCCACTGCTTAAGCCTCAAT
AAAGCTTGCCTTGAGTGCTTCAAGTAGTGTGTGCCCGTCTGTTGTGTGACTCTGGTAACTAGAGATCCCT
CAGACCCTTTTAGTCAGTGTGGAAAATCTCTAGCAGTGGCGCCCGAACAGGGACTTGAAAGCGAAAGGGA
AACCAGAGGAGCTCTCTCGACGCAGGACTCGGCTTGCTGAAGCGCGCACGGCAAGAGGCGAGGGGCGGCG
ACTGGTGAGTACGCCAAAAATTTTGACTAGCGGAGGCTAGAAGGAGAGAGATGGGTGCGAGAGCGTCAGT
ATTAAGCGGGGGAGAATTAGATCGCGATGGGAAAAAATTCGGTTAAGGCCAGGGGGAAAGAAAAAATATA
AATTAAAACATATAGTATGGGCAAGCAGGGAGCTAGAACGATTCGCAGTTAATCCTGGCCTGTTAGAAAC
ATCAGAAGGCTGTAGACAAATACTGGGACAGCTACAACCATCCCTTCAGACAGGATCAGAAGAACTTAGA
TCATTATATAATACAGTAGCAACCCTCTATTGTGTGCATCAAAGGATAGAGATAAAAGACACCAAGGAAG
CTTTAGACAAGATAGAGGAAGAGCAAAACAAAAGTAAGACCACCGCACAGCAAGCGGCCGGCCGCGCTGA
TCTTCAGACCTGGAGGAGGAGATATGAGGGACAATTGGAGAAGTGAATTATATAAATATAAAGTAGTAAA
AATTGAACCATTAGGAGTAGCACCCACCAAGGCAAAGAGAAGAGTGGTGCAGAGAGAAAAAAGAGCAGTG
GGAATAGGAGCTTTGTTCCTTGGGTTCTTGGGAGCAGCAGGAAGCACTATGGGCGCAGCGTCAATGACGC
TGACGGTACAGGCCAGACAATTATTGTCTGGTATAGTGCAGCAGCAGAACAATTTGCTGAGGGCTATTGA
GGCGCAACAGCATCTGTTGCAACTCACAGTCTGGGGCATCAAGCAGCTCCAGGCAAGAATCCTGGCTGTG
GAAAGATACCTAAAGGATCAACAGCTCCTGGGGATTTGGGGTTGCTCTGGAAAACTCATTTGCACCACTG
CTGTGCCTTGGAATGCTAGTTGGAGTAATAAATCTCTGGAACAGATTTGGAATCACACGACCTGGATGGA
GTGGGACAGAGAAATTAACAATTACACAAGCTTAATACACTCCTTAATTGAAGAATCGCAAAACCAGCAA
GAAAAGAATGAACAAGAATTATTGGAATTAGATAAATGGGCAAGTTTGTGGAATTGGTTTAACATAACAA
ATTGGCTGTGGTATATAAAATTATTCATAATGATAGTAGGAGGCTTGGTAGGTTTAAGAATAGTTTTTGC
TGTACTTTCTATAGTGAATAGAGTTAGGCAGGGATATTCACCATTATCGTTTCAGACCCACCTCCCAACC
CCGAGGGGACCCGACAGGCCCGAAGGAATAGAAGAAGAAGGTGGAGAGAGAGACAGAGACAGATCCATTC
GATTAGTGAACGGATCGGCACTGCGTGCGCCAATTCTGCAGACAAATGGCAGTATTCATCCACAATTTTA
AAAGAAAAGGGGGGATTGGGGGGTACAGTGCAGGGGAAAGAATAGTAGACATAATAGCAACAGACATACA
AACTAAAGAATTACAAAAACAAATTACAAAAATTCAAAATTTTCGGGTTTATTACAGGGACAGCAGAGAT
CCAGTTTGGTTAGTACCGGGCCCGCTCTAGAGATCCGACGCCGCCATCTCTAGGCCCGCGCCGGCCCCCT
CGCACAGACTTGTGGGAGAAGCTCGGCTACTCCCCTGCCCCGGTTAATTTGCATATAATATTTCCTAGTA
ACTATAGAGGCTTAATGTGCGATAAAAGACAGATAATCTGTTCTTTTTAATACTAGCTACATTTTACATG
ATAGGCTTGGATTTCTATAAGAGATACAAATACTAAATTATTATTTTAAAAAACAGCACAAAAGGAAACT
CACCCTAACTGTAAAGTAATTGTGTGTTTTGAGACTATAAATATCCCTTGGAGAAAAGCCTTGTTAACGC
GCGGTGACCCTCGAGGTCGACGGTATCGATAAGCTCGCTTCACGAGATTCCAGCAGGTCGAGGGACCTAA
TAACTTCGTATAGCATACATTATACGAAGTTATATTAAGGGTTCCAAGCTTAAGCGGCCGCTGAAAGACC
CCACCTGTAGGTTTGGCAAGCTAGCTGCAGTAACGCCATTTTGCAAGGCATGGAAAAATACCAAACCAAG
AATAGAGAAGTTCAGATCAAGGGCGGGTACATGAAAATAGCTAACGTTGGGCCAAACAGGATATCTGCGG
TGAGCAGTTTCGGCCCCGGCCCGGGGCCAAGAACAGATGGTCACCGCAGTTTCGGCCCCGGCCCGAGGCC
AAGAACAGATGGTCCCCAGATATGGCCCAACCCTCAGCAGTTTCTTAAGACCCATCAGATGTTTCCAGGC
TCCCCCAAGGACCTGAAATGACCCTGCGCCTTATTTGAATTAACCAATCAGCCTGCTTCTCGCTTCTGTT
CGCGCGCTTCTGCTTCCCGAGCTCTATAAAAGAGCTCACAACCCCTCACTCGGCGCGCCAGTCCTCCGAT
TGACTGAGTCGCCCGGATCCCGCCACCATGGTGAGCAAGGGCGAGGAGGTCATCAAAGAGTTCATGCGCT
TCAAGGTGCGCATGGAGGGCTCCATGAACGGCCACGAGTTCGAGATCGAGGGCGAGGGCGAGGGCCGCCC
CTACGAGGGCACCCAGACCGCCAAGCTGAAGGTGACCAAGGGCGGCCCCCTGCCCTTCGCCTGGGACATC
CTGTCCCCCCAGTTCATGTACGGCTCCAAGGCGTACGTGAAGCACCCCGCCGACATCCCCGATTACAAGA
AGCTGTCCTTCCCCGAGGGCTTCAAGTGGGAGCGCGTGATGAACTTCGAGGACGGCGGTCTGGTGACCGT
GACCCAGGACTCCTCCCTGCAGGACGGCACGCTGATCTACAAGGTGAAGATGCGCGGCACCAACTTCCCC
CCCGACGGCCCCGTAATGCAGAAGAAGACCATGGGCTGGGAGGCCTCCACCGAGCGCCTGTACCCCCGCG
ACGGCGTGCTGAAGGGCGAGATCCACCAGGCCCTGAAGCTGAAGGACGGCGGCCACTACCTGGTGGAGTT
CAAGACCATCTACATGGCCAAGAAGCCCGTGCAACTGCCCGGCTACTACTACGTGGACACCAAGCTGGAC
ATCACCTCCCACAACGAGGACTACACCATCGTGGAACAGTACGAGCGCTCCGAGGGCCGCCACCACCTGT
TCCTGGGGCATGGCACCGGCAGCACCGGCAGCGGCAGCTCCGGCACCGCCTCCTCCGAGGACAACAACAT
GGCCGTCATCAAAGAGTTCATGCGCTTCAAGGTGCGCATGGAGGGCTCCATGAACGGCCACGAGTTCGAG
ATCGAGGGCGAGGGCGAGGGCCGCCCCTACGAGGGCACCCAGACCGCCAAGCTGAAGGTGACCAAGGGCG
GCCCCCTGCCCTTCGCCTGGGACATCCTGTCCCCCCAGTTCATGTACGGCTCCAAGGCGTACGTGAAGCA
CCCCGCCGACATCCCCGATTACAAGAAGCTGTCCTTCCCCGAGGGCTTCAAGTGGGAGCGCGTGATGAAC
TTCGAGGACGGCGGTCTGGTGACCGTGACCCAGGACTCCTCCCTGCAGGACGGCACGCTGATCTACAAGG
TGAAGATGCGCGGCACCAACTTCCCCCCCGACGGCCCCGTAATGCAGAAGAAGACCATGGGCTGGGAGGC
CTCCACCGAGCGCCTGTACCCCCGCGACGGCGTGCTGAAGGGCGAGATCCACCAGGCCCTGAAGCTGAAG
GACGGCGGCCACTACCTGGTGGAGTTCAAGACCATCTACATGGCCAAGAAGCCCGTGCAACTGCCCGGCT
ACTACTACGTGGACACCAAGCTGGACATCACCTCCCACAACGAGGACTACACCATCGTGGAACAGTACGA
GCGCTCCGAGGGCCGCCACCACCTGTTCCTGTACGGCATGGACGAGCTGTACAAGTAAGAATTCGTCGAG
GGACCTAATAACTTCGTATAGCATACATTATACGAAGTTATACATGTTTAAGGGTTCCGGTTCCACTAGG
TACAATTCGATATCAAGCTTATCGATAATCAACCTCTGGATTACAAAATTTGTGAAAGATTGACTGGTAT
TCTTAACTATGTTGCTCCTTTTACGCTATGTGGATACGCTGCTTTAATGCCTTTGTATCATGCTATTGCT
TCCCGTATGGCTTTCATTTTCTCCTCCTTGTATAAATCCTGGTTGCTGTCTCTTTATGAGGAGTTGTGGC
CCGTTGTCAGGCAACGTGGCGTGGTGTGCACTGTGTTTGCTGACGCAACCCCCACTGGTTGGGGCATTGC
CACCACCTGTCAGCTCCTTTCCGGGACTTTCGCTTTCCCCCTCCCTATTGCCACGGCGGAACTCATCGCC
GCCTGCCTTGCCCGCTGCTGGACAGGGGCTCGGCTGTTGGGCACTGACAATTCCGTGGTGTTGTCGGGGA
AATCATCGTCCTTTCCTTGGCTGCTCGCCTGTGTTGCCACCTGGATTCTGCGCGGGACGTCCTTCTGCTA
CGTCCCTTCGGCCCTCAATCCAGCGGACCTTCCTTCCCGCGGCCTGCTGCCGGCTCTGCGGCCTCTTCCG
CGTCTTCGCCTTCGCCCTCAGACGAGTCGGATCTCCCTTTGGGCCGCCTCCCCGCATCGATACCGTCGAC
CTCGATCGAGACCTAGAAAAACATGGAGCAATCACAAGTAGCAATACAGCAGCTACCAATGCTGATTGTG
CCTGGCTAGAAGCACAAGAGGAGGAGGAGGTGGGTTTTCCAGTCACACCTCAGGTACCTTTAAGACCAAT
GACTTACAAGGCAGCTGTAGATCTTAGCCACTTTTTAAAAGAAAAGGGGGGACTGGAAGGGCTAATTCAC
TCCCAACGAAGACAAGATATCCTTGATCTGTGGATCTACCACACACAAGGCTACTTCCCTGATTGGCAGA
ACTACACACCAGGGCCAGGGATCAGATATCCACTGACCTTTGGATGGTGCTACAAGCTAGTACCAGTTGA
GCAAGAGAAGGTAGAAGAAGCCAATGAAGGAGAGAACACCCGCTTGTTACACCCTGTGAGCCTGCATGGG
ATGGATGACCCGGAGAGAGAAGTATTAGAGTGGAGGTTTGACAGCCGCCTAGCATTTCATCACATGGCCC
GAGAGCTGCATCCGGACTGTACTGGGTCTCTCTGGTTAGACCAGATCTGAGCCTGGGAGCTCTCTGGCTA
ACTAGGGAACCCACTGCTTAAGCCTCAATAAAGCTTGCCTTGAGTGCTTCAAGTAGTGTGTGCCCGTCTG
TTGTGTGACTCTGGTAACTAGAGATCCCTCAGACCCTTTTAGTCAGTGTGGAAAATCTCTAGCAGCATGT
GAGCAAAAGGCCAGCAAAAGGCCAGGAACCGTAAAAAGGCCGCGTTGCTGGCGTTTTTCCATAGGCTCCG
CCCCCCTGACGAGCATCACAAAAATCGACGCTCAAGTCAGAGGTGGCGAAACCCGACAGGACTATAAAGA
TACCAGGCGTTTCCCCCTGGAAGCTCCCTCGTGCGCTCTCCTGTTCCGACCCTGCCGCTTACCGGATACC
TGTCCGCCTTTCTCCCTTCGGGAAGCGTGGCGCTTTCTCATAGCTCACGCTGTAGGTATCTCAGTTCGGT
GTAGGTCGTTCGCTCCAAGCTGGGCTGTGTGCACGAACCCCCCGTTCAGCCCGACCGCTGCGCCTTATCC
GGTAACTATCGTCTTGAGTCCAACCCGGTAAGACACGACTTATCGCCACTGGCAGCAGCCACTGGTAACA
GGATTAGCAGAGCGAGGTATGTAGGCGGTGCTACAGAGTTCTTGAAGTGGTGGCCTAACTACGGCTACAC
TAGAAGAACAGTATTTGGTATCTGCGCTCTGCTGAAGCCAGTTACCTTCGGAAAAAGAGTTGGTAGCTCT
TGATCCGGCAAACAAACCACCGCTGGTAGCGGTGGTTTTTTTGTTTGCAAGCAGCAGATTACGCGCAGAA
AAAAAGGATCTCAAGAAGATCCTTTGATCTTTTCTACGGGGTCTGACGCTCAGTGGAACGAAAACTCACG
TTAAGGGATTTTGGTCATGAGATTATCAAAAAGGATCTTCACCTAGATCCTTTTAAATTAAAAATGAAGT
TTTAAATCAATCTAAAGTATATATGAGTAAACTTGGTCTGACAGTTACCAATGCTTAATCAGTGAGGCAC
CTATCTCAGCGATCTGTCTATTTCGTTCATCCATAGTTGCCTGACTCCCCGTCGTGTAGATAACTACGAT
ACGGGAGGGCTTACCATCTGGCCCCAGTGCTGCAATGATACCGCGAGACCCACGCTCACCGGCTCCAGAT
TTATCAGCAATAAACCAGCCAGCCGGAAGGGCCGAGCGCAGAAGTGGTCCTGCAACTTTATCCGCCTCCA
TCCAGTCTATTAATTGTTGCCGGGAAGCTAGAGTAAGTAGTTCGCCAGTTAATAGTTTGCGCAACGTTGT
TGCCATTGCTACAGGCATCGTGGTGTCACGCTCGTCGTTTGGTATGGCTTCATTCAGCTCCGGTTCCCAA
CGATCAAGGCGAGTTACATGATCCCCCATGTTGTGCAAAAAAGCGGTTAGCTCCTTCGGTCCTCCGATCG
TTGTCAGAAGTAAGTTGGCCGCAGTGTTATCACTCATGGTTATGGCAGCACTGCATAATTCTCTTACTGT
CATGCCATCCGTAAGATGCTTTTCTGTGACTGGTGAGTACTCAACCAAGTCATTCTGAGAATAGTGTATG
CGGCGACCGAGTTGCTCTTGCCCGGCGTCAATACGGGATAATACCGCGCCACATAGCAGAACTTTAAAAG
TGCTCATCATTGGAAAACGTTCTTCGGGGCGAAAACTCTCAAGGATCTTACCGCTGTTGAGATCCAGTTC
GATGTAACCCACTCGTGCACCCAACTGATCTTCAGCATCTTTTACTTTCACCAGCGTTTCTGGGTGAGCA
AAAACAGGAAGGCAAAATGCCGCAAAAAAGGGAATAAGGGCGACACGGAAATGTTGAATACTCATACTCT
TCCTTTTTCAATATTATTGAAGCATTTATCAGGGTTATTGTCTCATGAGCGGATACATATTTGAATGTAT
TTAGAAAAATAAACAAATAGGGGTTCCGCGCACATTTCCCCGAAAAGTGCCACCTGAC
