>Addgene plasmid #27349 | LeGO-T | addgene partial sequence | sequence record 33663 | 27349 with U6 (5' cagtgcaggggaaagaatagtagac 3')
TACAAAAACAAATTACAAAAATTCAAAATTTTCGGGTTTATTACAGGGACAGCAGAGATCCAGTTTGGTT
AGTACCGGGCCCGCTCTAGAGATCCGACGCGCCATCTCTAGGCCCGCGCCGGCCCCCTCGCACAGACTTG
TGGGAGAAGCTCGGCTACTCCCCTGCCCCGGTTAATTTGCATATAATATTTCCTAGTAACTATAGAGGCT
TAATGTGCGATAAAAGACAGATAATCTGTTCTTTTTAATACTAGCTACATTTTACATGATAGGCTTGGAT
TTCTATAAGAGATACAAATACTAAATTATTATTTTAAAAAACAGCACAAAAGGAAACTCACCCTAACTGT
AAAGTAATTGTGTGTTTTGAGACTATAAATATCCCTTGGAGAAAAGCCTTGTTAACGCGCGGTGACCCTC
GAGGTCGACGGTATCGATAAGCTCGCTTCACGAGATTCCAGCAGGTCGAGGGACCTAATAACTTCGTATA
GCATACATTATACGAAGTTATATTAAGGGTTCCAAGCTTAAGCGGCCGCTGAAAGACCCCACCTGTAGGT
TTGGCAAGCTAGCTGCAGTAACGCCATTTTGCAAGGCATGGAAAAATACCAAACCAAGAATAGAGAAGTT
CAGATCAAGGGCGGGTACATGAAAATAGCTAACGTTGGGCCAAACAGGATATCTGCGGTGAGCAGTTTCG
GCCCCGGCCCGGGGCCAAGAACAGATGGTCACCGCAGTTTCGGCCCCGGCCCGAGGCCAAGAACAGATGG
TCCCCAGATATGGCCCAACCCTCAGCAGTTTCTTAAGACCCATCAGATGTTTCCAGGCTCCCCCAAGGAC
CTGAAATGACCCTGCGCCTTATTTGAATTAACCAATCAGCCTGCTTCTCGCTTCTGTTCGCGCGCTTCTG
CTTCCCGAGCTCTATAAA
