>Addgene plasmid #27349 | LeGO-T | addgene partial sequence | sequence record 33664 | 27349 with tdTomato-Rev (tctttgatgacggccatgt)
CCGCTGCCGGTGCTGCCGGTGCCATGCCCCAGGAACAGGTGGTGGCGGCCCTCGGAGCGCTCGTACTGTT
CCACGATGGTGTAGTCCTCGTTGTGGGAGGTGATGTCCAGCTTGGTGTCCACGTAGTAGTAGCCGGGCAG
TTGCACGGGCTTCTTGGCCATGTAGATGGTCTTGAACTCCACCAGGTAGTGGCCGCCGTCCTTCAGCTTC
AGGGCCTGGTGGATCTCGCCCTTCAGCACGCCGTCGCGGGGGTACAGGCGCTCGGTGGAGGCCTCCCAGC
CCATGGTCTTCTTCTGCATTACGGGGCCGTCGGGGGGGAAGTTGGTGCCGCGCATCTTCACCTTGTAGAT
CAGCGTGCCGTCCTGCAGGGAGGAGTCCTGGGTCACGGTCACCAGACCGCCGTCCTCGAAGTTCATCACG
CGCTCCCACTTGAAGCCCTCGGGGAAGGACAGCTTCTTGTAATCGGGGATGTCGGCGGGGTGCTTCACGT
ACGCCTTGGAGCCGTACATGAACTGGGGGGACAGGATGTCCCAGGCGAAGGGCAGGGGGCCGCCCTTGGT
CACCTTCAGCTTGGCGGTCTGGGTGCCCTCGTAGGGGCGGCCCTCGCCCTCGCCCTCGATCTCGAACTCG
TGGCCGTTCATGGAGCCCTCCATGCGCACCTTGAAGCGCATGAACTCTTTGATGACCTCCTCGCCCTTGC
TCACCATGGTGGCGGGATCCGGGCGACTCAGTCAATCGGAGGACTGGCGCGCCGAGTGAGGGGTTGTGAG
CTCTTTTATAGAGCTCGGGAAGCAGAAGCGCGCGAACAGAAGCGAA
